>Addgene plasmid #87735 | pET151-Vps4(101-437) | addgene full sequence | sequence record 175358 | Addgene NGS Result
CAAGGAGATGGCGCCCAACAGTCCCCCGGCCACGGGGCCTGCCACCATACCCACGCCGAAACAAGCGCTC
ATGAGCCCGAAGTGGCGAGCCCGATCTTCCCCATCGGTGATGTCGGCGATATAGGCGCCAGCAACCGCAC
CTGTGGCGCCGGTGATGCCGGCCACGATGCGTCCGGCGTAGAGGATCGAGATCTCGATCCCGCGAAATTA
ATACGACTCACTATAGGGGAATTGTGAGCGGATAACAATTCCCCTCTAGAAATAATTTTGTTTAACTTTA
AGAAGGAGATATACATATGCATCATCACCATCACCATGGTAAGCCTATCCCTAACCCTCTCCTCGGTCTC
GATTCTACGGAAAACCTGTATTTTCAGGGACAGGAAGAGGGTGAGGATAATGGTGGAGAAGACAACAAAA
AGCTAAGAGGTGCCTTATCGAGTGCTATTTTGTCTGAGAAGCCCAATGTTAAGTGGGAAGACGTGGCTGG
ACTGGAAGGAGCCAAAGAGGCCCTTAAAGAAGCCGTTATTTTACCTGTCAAGTTCCCACATTTGTTCAAA
GGTAACCGTAAGCCCACTTCGGGAATCTTATTGTACGGACCACCAGGTACAGGTAAATCATATTTGGCAA
AAGCAGTGGCCACCGAGGCCAATTCTACCTTTTTCAGTGTTAGTTCCAGTGATTTGGTTTCTAAGTGGAT
GGGTGAATCTGAAAAACTTGTCAAACAGTTATTTGCGATGGCAAGAGAAAATAAACCTTCTATTATTTTT
ATAGATGAAGTGGATGCGCTAACAGGTACCAGAGGAGAAGGAGAGAGCGAAGCAAGTAGAAGAATTAAAA
CAGAATTATTGGTACAAATGAATGGTGTTGGGAATGACTCCCAAGGTGTTTTGGTCCTTGGCGCAACAAA
TATCCCATGGCAACTGGACAGTGCCATCAGGAGAAGATTTGAAAGAAGAATATATATACCATTACCAGAT
TTGGCGGCAAGAACCACCATGTTCGAGATTAACGTCGGCGACACTCCATGCGTATTGACCAAGGAAGATT
ATAGAACTTTAGGTGCAATGACTGAAGGTTATTCCGGGAGTGATATTGCTGTAGTGGTGAAAGATGCGCT
AATGCAACCGATAAGAAAAATTCAAAGCGCGACACATTTCAAAGATGTCTCTACGGAGGACGACGAAACA
AGAAAACTAACACCATGCTCTCCAGGTGATGATGGCGCCATCGAGATGAGTTGGACGGATATTGAAGCTG
ATGAATTAAAAGAACCAGATCTCACCATAAAGGATTTCTTAAAGGCTATCAAATCGACGAGACCTACCGT
GAATGAGGATGACTTGCTGAAGCAAGAACAGTTCACTAGAGATTTTGGTCAAGAAGGTAACTAGCATATG
AAGGGCGAGCTCAGATCCGGCTGCTAACAAAGCCCGAAAGGAAGCTGAGTTGGCTGCTGCCACCGCTGAG
CAATAACTAGCATAACCCCTTGGGGCCTCTAAACGGGTCTTGAGGGGTTTTTTGCTGAAAGGAGGAACTA
TATCCGGATATCCCGCAAGAGGCCCGGCAGTACCGGCATAACCAAGCCTATGCCTACAGCATCCAGGGTG
ACGGTGCCGAGGATGACGATGAGCGCATTGTTAGATTTCATACACGGTGCCTGACTGCGTTAGCAATTTA
ACTGTGATAAACTACCGCATTAAAGCTAGCTTATCGATGATAAGCTGTCAAACATGAGAATTAATTCTTG
AAGACGAAAGGGCCTCGTGATACGCCTATTTTTATAGGTTAATGTCATGATAATAATGGTTTCTTAGACG
TCAGGTGGCACTTTTCGGGGAAATGTGCGCGGAACCCCTATTTGTTTATTTTTCTAAATACATTCAAATA
TGTATCCGCTCATGAGACAATAACCCTGATAAATGCTTCAATAATATTGAAAAAGGAAGAGTATGAGTAT
TCAACATTTCCGTGTCGCCCTTATTCCCTTTTTTGCGGCATTTTGCCTTCCTGTTTTTGCTCACCCAGAA
ACGCTGGTGAAAGTAAAAGATGCTGAAGATCAGTTGGGTGCACGAGTGGGTTACATCGAACTGGATCTCA
ACAGCGGTAAGATCCTTGAGAGTTTTCGCCCCGAAGAACGTTTTCCAATGATGAGCACTTTTAAAGTTCT
GCTATGTGGCGCGGTATTATCCCGTGTTGACGCCGGGCAAGAGCAACTCGGTCGCCGCATACACTATTCT
CAGAATGACTTGGTTGAGTACTCACCAGTCACAGAAAAGCATCTTACGGATGGCATGACAGTAAGAGAAT
TATGCAGTGCTGCCATAACCATGAGTGATAACACTGCGGCCAACTTACTTCTGACAACGATCGGAGGACC
GAAGGAGCTAACCGCTTTTTTGCACAACATGGGGGATCATGTAACTCGCCTTGATCGTTGGGAACCGGAG
CTGAATGAAGCCATACCAAACGACGAGCGTGACACCACGATGCCTGCAGCAATGGCAACAACGTTGCGCA
AACTATTAACTGGCGAACTACTTACTCTAGCTTCCCGGCAACAATTAATAGACTGGATGGAGGCGGATAA
AGTTGCAGGACCACTTCTGCGCTCGGCCCTTCCGGCTGGCTGGTTTATTGCTGATAAATCTGGAGCCGGT
GAGCGTGGGTCTCGCGGTATCATTGCAGCACTGGGGCCAGATGGTAAGCCCTCCCGTATCGTAGTTATCT
ACACGACGGGGAGTCAGGCAACTATGGATGAACGAAATAGACAGATCGCTGAGATAGGTGCCTCACTGAT
TAAGCATTGGTAACTGTCAGACCAAGTTTACTCATATATACTTTAGATTGATTTAAAACTTCATTTTTAA
TTTAAAAGGATCTAGGTGAAGATCCTTTTTGATAATCTCATGACCAAAATCCCTTAACGTGAGTTTTCGT
TCCACTGAGCGTCAGACCCCGTAGAAAAGATCAAAGGATCTTCTTGAGATCCTTTTTTTCTGCGCGTAAT
CTGCTGCTTGCAAACAAAAAAACCACCGCTACCAGCGGTGGTTTGTTTGCCGGATCAAGAGCTACCAACT
CTTTTTCCGAAGGTAACTGGCTTCAGCAGAGCGCAGATACCAAATACTGTCCTTCTAGTGTAGCCGTAGT
TAGGCCACCACTTCAAGAACTCTGTAGCACCGCCTACATACCTCGCTCTGCTAATCCTGTTACCAGTGGC
TGCTGCCAGTGGCGATAAGTCGTGTCTTACCGGGTTGGACTCAAGACGATAGTTACCGGATAAGGCGCAG
CGGTCGGGCTGAACGGGGGGTTCGTGCACACAGCCCAGCTTGGAGCGAACGACCTACACCGAACTGAGAT
ACCTACAGCGTGAGCTATGAGAAAGCGCCACGCTTCCCGAAGGGAGAAAGGCGGACAGGTATCCGGTAAG
CGGCAGGGTCGGAACAGGAGAGCGCACGAGGGAGCTTCCAGGGGGAAACGCCTGGTATCTTTATAGTCCT
GTCGGGTTTCGCCACCTCTGACTTGAGCGTCGATTTTTGTGATGCTCGTCAGGGGGGCGGAGCCTATGGA
AAAACGCCAGCAACGCGGCCTTTTTACGGTTCCTGGCCTTTTGCTGGCCTTTTGCTCACATGTTCTTTCC
TGCGTTATCCCCTGATTCTGTGGATAACCGTATTACCGCCTTTGAGTGAGCTGATACCGCTCGCCGCAGC
CGAACGACCGAGCGCAGCGAGTCAGTGAGCGAGGAAGCGGAAGAGCGCCTGATGCGGTATTTTCTCCTTA
CGCATCTGTGCGGTATTTCACACCGCAATGGTGCACTCTCAGTACAATCTGCTCTGATGCCGCATAGTTA
AGCCAGTATACACTCCGCTATCGCTACGTGACTGGGTCATGGCTGCGCCCCGACACCCGCCAACACCCGC
TGACGCGCCCTGACGGGCTTGTCTGCTCCCGGCATCCGCTTACAGACAAGCTGTGACCGTCTCCGGGAGC
TGCATGTGTCAGAGGTTTTCACCGTCATCACCGAAACGCGCGAGGCAGCTGCGGTAAAGCTCATCAGCGT
GGTCGTGAAGCGATTCACAGATGTCTGCCTGTTCATCCGCGTCCAGCTCGTTGAGTTTCTCCAGAAGCGT
TAATGTCTGGCTTCTGATAAAGCGGGCCATGTTAAGGGCGGTTTTTTCCTGTTTGGTCACTGATGCCTCC
GTGTAAGGGGGATTTCTGTTCATGGGGGTAATGATACCGATGAAACGAGAGAGGATGCTCACGATACGGG
TTACTGATGATGAACATGCCCGGTTACTGGAACGTTGTGAGGGTAAACAACTGGCGGTATGGATGCGGCG
GGACCAGAGAAAAATCACTCAGGGTCAATGCCAGCGCTTCGTTAATACAGATGTAGGTGTTCCACAGGGT
AGCCAGCAGCATCCTGCGATGCAGATCCGGAACATAATGGTGCAGGGCGCTGACTTCCGCGTTTCCAGAC
TTTACGAAACACGGAAACCGAAGACCATTCATGTTGTTGCTCAGGTCGCAGACGTTTTGCAGCAGCAGTC
GCTTCACGTTCGCTCGCGTATCGGTGATTCATTCTGCTAACCAGTAAGGCAACCCCGCCAGCCTAGCCGG
GTCCTCAACGACAGGAGCACGATCATGCGCACCCGTGGCCAGGACCCAACGCTGCCCGAGATGCGCCGCG
TGCGGCTGCTGGAGATGGCGGACGCGATGGATATGTTCTGCCAAGGGTTGGTTTGCGCATTCACAGTTCT
CCGCAAGAATTGATTGGCTCCAATTCTTGGAGTGGTGAATCCGTTAGCGAGGTGCCGCCGGCTTCCATTC
AGGTCGAGGTGGCCCGGCTCCATGCACCGCGACGCAACGCGGGGAGGCAGACAAGGTATAGGGCGGCGCC
TACAATCCATGCCAACCCGTTCCATGTGCTCGCCGAGGCGGCATAAATCGCCGTGACGATCAGCGGTCCA
ATGATCGAAGTTAGGCTGGTAAGAGCCGCGAGCGATCCTTGAAGCTGTCCCTGATGGTCGTCATCTACCT
GCCTGGACAGCATGGCCTGCAACGCGGGCATCCCGATGCCGCCGGAAGCGAGAAGAATCATAATGGGGAA
GGCCATCCAGCCTCGCGTCGCGAACGCCAGCAAGACGTAGCCCAGCGCGTCGGCCGCCATGCCGGCGATA
ATGGCCTGCTTCTCGCCGAAACGTTTGGTGGCGGGACCAGTGACGAAGGCTTGAGCGAGGGCGTGCAAGA
TTCCGAATACCGCAAGCGACAGGCCGATCATCGTCGCGCTCCAGCGAAAGCGGTCCTCGCCGAAAATGAC
CCAGAGCGCTGCCGGCACCTGTCCTACGAGTTGCATGATAAAGAAGACAGTCATAAGTGCGGCGACGATA
GTCATGCCCCGCGCCCACCGGAAGGAGCTGACTGGGTTGAAGGCTCTCAAGGGCATCGGTCGAGATCCCG
GTGCCTAATGAGTGAGCTAACTTACATTAATTGCGTTGCGCTCACTGCCCGCTTTCCAGTCGGGAAACCT
GTCGTGCCAGCTGCATTAATGAATCGGCCAACGCGCGGGGAGAGGCGGTTTGCGTATTGGGCGCCAGGGT
GGTTTTTCTTTTCACCAGTGAGACGGGCAACAGCTGATTGCCCTTCACCGCCTGGCCCTGAGAGAGTTGC
AGCAAGCGGTCCACGCTGGTTTGCCCCAGCAGGCGAAAATCCTGTTTGATGGTGGTTAACGGCGGGATAT
AACATGAGCTGTCTTCGGTATCGTCGTATCCCACTACCGAGATATCCGCACCAACGCGCAGCCCGGACTC
GGTAATGGCGCGCATTGCGCCCAGCGCCATCTGATCGTTGGCAACCAGCATCGCAGTGGGAACGATGCCC
TCATTCAGCATTTGCATGGTTTGTTGAAAACCGGACATGGCACTCCAGTCGCCTTCCCGTTCCGCTATCG
GCTGAATTTGATTGCGAGTGAGATATTTATGCCAGCCAGCCAGACGCAGACGCGCCGAGACAGAACTTAA
TGGGCCCGCTAACAGCGCGATTTGCTGGTGACCCAATGCGACCAGATGCTCCACGCCCAGTCGCGTACCG
TCTTCATGGGAGAAAATAATACTGTTGATGGGTGTCTGGTCAGAGACATCAAGAAATAACGCCGGAACAT
TAGTGCAGGCAGCTTCCACAGCAATGGCATCCTGGTCATCCAGCGGATAGTTAATGATCAGCCCACTGAC
GCGTTGCGCGAGAAGATTGTGCACCGCCGCTTTACAGGCTTCGACGCCGCTTCGTTCTACCATCGACACC
ACCACGCTGGCACCCAGTTGATCGGCGCGAGATTTAATCGCCGCGACAATTTGCGACGGCGCGTGCAGGG
CCAGACTGGAGGTGGCAACGCCAATCAGCAACGACTGTTTGCCCGCCAGTTGTTGTGCCACGCGGTTGGG
AATGTAATTCAGCTCCGCCATCGCCGCTTCCACTTTTTCCCGCGTTTTCGCAGAAACGTGGCTGGCCTGG
TTCACCACGCGGGAAACGGTCTGATAAGAGACACCGGCATACTCTGCGACATCGTATAACGTTACTGGTT
TCACATTCACCACCCTGAATTGACTCTCTTCCGGGCGCTATCATGCCATACCGCGAAAGGTTTTGCGCCA
TTCGATGGTGTCCGGGATCTCGACGCTCTCCCTTATGCGACTCCTGCATTAGGAAGCAGCCCAGTAGTAG
GTTGAGGCCGTTGAGCACCGCCGCCGCAAGGAATGGTGCATG
Features (pLannotate 1.2.2; 21 found; start..end, strand, type, name):
    209..227     +  promoter       T7 promoter: promoter for bacteriophage T7 RNA polymerase
    228..252     +  protein_bind   lac operator: The lac repressor binds to the lac operator to inhibit transcription in E. coli. This inhibition can be relieved by adding lactose or isopropyl-β-D-thiogalactopyranoside (IPTG). lac repressor encoded by lacI
    267..289     +  RBS            RBS: efficient ribosome binding site from bacteriophage T7 gene 10 (Olins and Rangwala, 1989)
    318..359     +  CDS            V5 tag: epitope tag from simian virus 5
    360..379     +  CDS            TEV site (fragment): tobacco etch virus (TEV) protease recognition and cleavage site
    381..1391    +  CDS            VPS4 (fragment): VPS4_YEAST - Also known as CSC1, DID6, END13, GRD13, VPL4, VPT10. Experimental evidence at protein level: Swiss-Prot protein existence level 1. Involved in the transport of biosynthetic membrane proteins from the prevacuolar/endosomal compartment to the vacuole. Required for multivesicular body (MVB) protein sorting. Catalyzes the ATP-dependent dissociation of class E VPS proteins from endosomal membranes, such as the disassembly of the ESCRT-III complex. From Saccharomyces cerevisiae (strain ATCC 204508 / S288c) (Baker's yeast).
   1420..1469    +  CDS            SET1 (fragment): solubility-enhancement tag derived from T7 phage gene 10B
   1477..1524    +  terminator     T7 terminator: transcription terminator for bacteriophage T7 RNA polymerase
   1547..1651    -  CDS            TcR (fragment): tetracycline efflux protein; tet; confers resistance to tetracycline
   1708..1731    -  promoter       tet promoter (fragment): E. coli promoter for tetracycline efflux protein gene
   1848..1952    +  promoter       AmpR promoter: bla
   1953..2813    +  CDS            AmpR: β-lactamase; bla; confers resistance to ampicillin, carbenicillin, and related antibiotics
   2984..3572    +  rep_origin     ori: high-copy-number ColE1/pMB1/pBR322/pUC origin of replication
   3758..3897    -  misc_feature   bom: basis of mobility region from pBR322
   3999..4190    -  CDS            rop: Rop protein, which maintains plasmids at low copy number; rop
   4207..4587    +  CDS            YPB1_ECOLX: Protein predicted: Swiss-Prot protein existence level 4. From Escherichia coli.
   4829..5453    -  CDS            TcR (fragment): tetracycline efflux protein; tet; confers resistance to tetracycline
   5468..5489    -  protein_bind   CAP binding site: CAP binding activates transcription in the presence of cAMP. E. coli catabolite activator protein
   5502..6584    -  CDS            lacI: lac repressor; lacI; The lac repressor binds to the lac operator to inhibit transcription in E. coli. This inhibition can be relieved by adding lactose or isopropyl-β-D-thiogalactopyranoside (IPTG).
   6585..6662    -  promoter       lacI promoter: lacI
   6670..187     -  CDS            TcR (fragment) (across the origin): tetracycline efflux protein; tet; confers resistance to tetracycline
