[The description below was written by a language model from this plasmid's Addgene catalogue record and pLannotate feature annotations shown in this document.]
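Description:
pET151-Vps4(101-437) is a bacterial expression plasmid built on the Invitrogen pET151 backbone for producing an N-terminally truncated form of Saccharomyces cerevisiae Vps4 in E. coli. It is selected with ampicillin through a β-lactamase (AmpR) gene. It replicates from a pBR322-type ColE1 origin accompanied by the bom region and the rop gene, which is consistent with its catalogued low-copy status. Several non-functional fragments of the tetracycline resistance gene are also annotated and appear to be remnants of the pBR322-derived backbone. A short stretch between the insert and the terminator is labelled as a T7 gene 10-derived solubility tag fragment, which is probably just backbone sequence rather than a deliberate fusion.

The expression cassette runs from a T7 promoter with an adjacent lac operator, through the T7 gene 10 ribosome binding site and the coding region, to a T7 terminator. A plasmid-borne lacI gene supplies repressor, so transcription requires a host that provides T7 RNA polymerase and is induced with IPTG. The insert of about 1 kb encodes Vps4 residues 101–437, with amino acids 1–100 deleted, and was introduced by ligation-independent cloning. It is fused at its N-terminus to a backbone-encoded 6xHis-V5-TEV leader. The feature table annotates the V5 epitope and the TEV protease site but does not call the His tag separately. This leader allows affinity purification, immunodetection and proteolytic removal of the tags.

Vps4 is the AAA ATPase that disassembles ESCRT-III complexes during multivesicular body sorting. The associated publication concerns the structural basis of protein translocation by Vps4-Vta1, which suggests the plasmid was used to make recombinant protein for structural and biochemical studies.
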