Addgene plasmid #87735: pET151-Vps4(101-437)
Purpose: Bacterial expression of N-terminally truncated S. cerevisiae Vps4
Depositing lab: Chris Hill. Depositing organization: University of Utah. Publication: Structural Basis of Protein Translocation by the Vps4-Vta1 AAA ATPase. Monroe N, Han H, Shen PS, Sundquist WI, Hill CP. Elife. 2017 Apr 5;6. pii: e24487. doi: 10.7554/eLife.24487. PubMed 28379137.
Backbone
  Vector backbone: pET151
  Backbone manufacturer: Invitrogen
  Backbone size w/o insert (bp): 5700
  Total vector size (bp): 6765
  Vector type: Bacterial Expression
Growth in bacteria
  Bacterial resistance: Ampicillin, 100 μg/mL
  Growth temperature: 37°C
  Growth strain: DH5alpha
  Copy number: Low Copy
Gene/Insert
  Gene/Insert name: Vacuolar protein sorting-associated protein 4 (alt name: Vps4)
  Species: S. cerevisiae (budding yeast)
  Insert size (bp): 1014
  Mutation: deleted amino acids 1-100
  GenBank ID: NM_001184270
  Entrez Gene: VPS4 (a.k.a. YPR173C, CSC1, DID6, END13, GRD13, VPL4, VPT10)
  Promoter: T7
  Tag / fusion protein: 6xHis-V5-TEV (N terminal on backbone)
  Cloning method: Ligation Independent Cloning
  Sequencing primers: 5′ TAATACGACTCACTATAGG; 3′ GCTAGTTATTGCTCAGCGG
Terms and licenses: Academic/Nonprofit Terms; Industry Terms: Not Available to Industry
How to cite: pET151-Vps4(101-437) was a gift from Chris Hill (Addgene plasmid # 87735 ; http://n2t.net/addgene:87735 ; RRID:Addgene_87735)
